Addgene plasmid #107742: pDawn-Ag43
Purpose: Expresses Ag43 under the control of a blue-light transcriptional regulator
Depositing lab: Ingmar Riedel-Kruse. Depositing organization: Stanford University. Publication: Biofilm Lithography enables high-resolution cell patterning via optogenetic adhesin expression. Jin X, Riedel-Kruse IH. Proc Natl Acad Sci U S A. 2018 Apr 3;115(14):3698-3703. doi: 10.1073/pnas.1720676115. Epub 2018 Mar 19. PubMed 29555779.
Backbone
  Vector backbone: pDawn
  Backbone manufacturer: Andreas Moeglich Lab
  Backbone size w/o insert (bp): 7293
  Total vector size (bp): 10440
  Modifications to backbone: replaced KanR with specR
  Vector type: Bacterial Expression
Growth in bacteria
  Bacterial resistance: Spectinomycin, 50 μg/mL
  Growth temperature: 37°C
  Growth strain: DH5alpha
  Copy number: Low Copy
Gene/Insert
  Gene/Insert name: Ag43 (alt name: flu)
  Insert size (bp): 3147
  Mutation: removed all pstI cut sites with silent mutations, added RBS
  Entrez Gene: flu (a.k.a. b2000, ECK1993, agn, agn43, yeeQ, yzzX)
  Promoter: pLambda
  Cloning method: Restriction Enzyme; 5′ cloning site BamHI (not destroyed); 3′ cloning site XhoI (not destroyed)
  Sequencing primers: 5′ ctctggcggtgataatggttgc; 3′ GAGCCCCCGATTTAGAGC
Resource information
  A portion of this plasmid was derived from a plasmid made by: iGEM BioBricks BBa_K346007
Terms and licenses: Academic/Nonprofit Terms; Industry Terms: Not Available to Industry
Depositor comments: Ag43 contains a G981S variant compared to the NCBI reference (WP_000820410.1); plasmid functions as described in the associated publication.
How to cite: pDawn-Ag43 was a gift from Ingmar Riedel-Kruse (Addgene plasmid # 107742 ; http://n2t.net/addgene:107742 ; RRID:Addgene_107742)
