[The description below was written by a language model from this plasmid's Addgene catalogue record and pLannotate feature annotations shown in this document.]
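Description:
pDawn-Ag43 is a bacterial expression plasmid of about 10.4 kb that places the Escherichia coli autotransporter adhesin Ag43 (gene flu) under blue-light control. It is built on the pDawn backbone, with the original kanamycin marker replaced by an aadA (SmR) cassette, so selection is with spectinomycin. Replication relies on a ColE1/pMB1-type origin accompanied by rop and the pBR322 bom region, consistent with the recorded low copy number. An f1 origin and remnants of a tetracycline resistance gene are also present.

The regulatory circuit is an inverter. A lacIq promoter sits upstream of a sensor histidine kinase, annotated as a fixL fragment, and the response regulator FixJ from Bradyrhizobium. In the pDawn system, the FixL kinase portion is fused to a light-sensing domain, although the feature table labels only the FixL part. This two-component pair controls expression of the lambda cI repressor, which carries an LVA ssrA degradation tag for rapid turnover and is followed by the rrnB T1 and T7Te terminators. cI in turn represses the lambda promoter that drives the insert. In the dark, repressor is made and Ag43 is silent. Blue light shuts off kinase signalling, cI levels fall, and Ag43 is expressed.

The roughly 3.1 kb flu insert was cloned between BamHI and XhoI. It has its own added ribosome binding site, its PstI sites were removed by silent mutations, and it carries a G981S variant relative to the reference. The backbone's tag elements (His, thrombin site, T7 tag) flank the insert, and a T7 terminator lies downstream. The record does not say whether any of these tags are fused to Ag43. The plasmid was used for light-patterned cell adhesion and biofilm formation, described as "biofilm lithography".
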