Features (pLannotate 1.2.2; 25 found; start..end, strand, type, name):
     26..73      -  terminator     T7 terminator: transcription terminator for bacteriophage T7 RNA polymerase
     81..130     -  CDS            SET1 (fragment): solubility-enhancement tag derived from T7 phage gene 10B
    140..157     -  CDS            9xHis (fragment): 9xHis affinity tag
    167..3283    -  CDS            flu: AG43_ECOLI - Also known as yeeQ, yzzX. Experimental evidence at protein level: Swiss-Prot protein existence level 1. Controls colony form variation and autoaggregation. May function as an adhesin. From Escherichia coli (strain K12).
   3312..3344    -  CDS            T7 tag (gene 10 leader): leader peptide from bacteriophage T7 gene 10 promotes efficient translation in E. coli
   3348..3365    -  CDS            thrombin site: thrombin recognition and cleavage site
   3376..3392    -  CDS            capTEV™ (fragment): composite tag for in vivo biotinylation, TEV protease cleavage, and 6xHis tagging
   3411..3433    -  RBS            RBS: efficient ribosome binding site from bacteriophage T7 gene 10 (Olins and Rangwala, 1989)
   3509..3536    -  terminator     T7Te terminator: phage T7 early transcription terminator
   3552..3623    -  terminator     rrnB T1 terminator: transcription terminator T1 from the E. coli rrnB gene
   3671..3703    -  CDS            ssrA tag (LVA): C-terminal peptide that mediates degradation in bacteria through the ClpXP and ClpAP proteases (McGinness et al., 2006) mutant LVA variant that confers accelerated degradation under some conditions (Andersen et al., 1998)
   3704..4414    -  CDS            cI (sequence partly withheld): RPC1_LAMBD - Experimental evidence at protein level: Swiss-Prot protein existence level 1. Acts as a transcriptional repressor that allows virus to establish and maintain latency. Prevents both the viral DNA replication and the exit programs. Clamps the two operator OL (operator left made of OL1, OL2 and OL3 sites) and OR (operator right made of OR1, OR2 and OR3 sites) together by binding to them and arranging the intervening DNA in a loop. This step allows repression of lytic pR and pL promoters by binding to OL1, OL2, OR1 and OR2 simultaneously. The binding of cI on OR2 additionally activate
   4693..4972    +  CDS            TcR (fragment): tetracycline efflux protein; tet; confers resistance to tetracycline
   4980..5057    +  promoter       lacIq promoter: lacI (mutant); In the lacIq allele, a single base change in the promoter boosts expression of the lacI gene about 10-fold.
   5343..6179    +  CDS            fixL (fragment): FIXL_BRADU - Experimental evidence at protein level: Swiss-Prot protein existence level 1. Putative oxygen sensor; modulates the activity of FixJ, a transcriptional activator of nitrogen fixation fixK gene. FixL probably acts as a kinase that phosphorylates FixJ. From Bradyrhizobium diazoefficiens (strain JCM 10833 / BCRC 13528 / IAM 13628 / NBRC 14792 / USDA 110).
   6197..6811    +  CDS            fixJ: FIXJ_BRADU - Protein inferred from homology: Swiss-Prot protein existence level 3. FixJ, when activated by FixL, induces the expression of both nifA, required for activation of classical nif and fix genes, and fixK, required for FixN activation. From Bradyrhizobium diazoefficiens (strain JCM 10833 / BCRC 13528 / IAM 13628 / NBRC 14792 / USDA 110).
   6855..7146    +  CDS            TcR (fragment): tetracycline efflux protein; tet; confers resistance to tetracycline
   7218..7598    -  CDS            YPB1_ECOLX: Protein predicted: Swiss-Prot protein existence level 4. From Escherichia coli.
   7615..7806    +  CDS            rop: Rop protein, which maintains plasmids at low copy number; rop
   7908..8047    +  misc_feature   bom: basis of mobility region from pBR322
   8233..8821    -  rep_origin     ori: high-copy-number ColE1/pMB1/pBR322/pUC origin of replication
   8911..9024    +  CDS            tnpA (fragment): TN5P_ECOLX - Also known as tnp. Experimental evidence at protein level: Swiss-Prot protein existence level 1. Mediates transposition of transposon Tn5 by a 'cut and paste' mechanism. First, the monomeric transposase binds the 19 bp inverted DNA repeats flanking the transposon. Then, dimerization of the DNA- bound transposase creates a synaptic DNA complex. After nicking of the first DNA strand, excision of the transposon proceeds through a series of intermediates. The transposase then mediates the insertion of the transposon at a new site by strand transfer. The activity of the wild- type tran
   9056..9847    +  CDS            SmR: aminoglycoside adenylyltransferase (Murphy, 1985); aadA; confers resistance to spectinomycin and streptomycin
   9859..9953    +  terminator     lambda t0 terminator: transcription terminator from phage lambda
  10068..10426   -  rep_origin     f1 ori (sequence partly withheld): f1 bacteriophage origin of replication; arrow indicates direction of (+) strand synthesis
>Addgene plasmid #107742 | pDawn-Ag43 | addgene full sequence | sequence record 208220 | Addgene NGS Result
ATCCGGATATAGTTCCTCCTTTCAGCAAAAAACCCCTCAAGACCCGTTTAGAGGCCCCAAGGGGTTATGC
TAGTTATTGCTCAGCGGTGGCAGCAGCCAACTCAGCTTCCTTTCGGGCTTTGTTAGCAGCCGGATCTCAG
TGGTGGTGGTGGTGGTGCTCGAGTCAGAAGGTCACATTCAGTGTGGCCTGACCGTTATACCCTTCAGCGC
TGCTGCCGCTGACGCTGTGGGCATAACCGGCCTGAACGCCCAGGGTGATATTTTCCCGGACACGGGCTTC
CAGTCCGGCTTGCAGGTCCAGTGATGTGCCATTCTGTGAGGGAGAGAACGTCATCCCGCTGCTTGCAGTG
GAAGTCCCCACACGCATATCTCCCCGGGAGCTGAAGGTGCGGATAACAGAAGGCTGTACCCACCAGTTCA
CCGGTAATTCACTCACACTGTGTTTTGCACTGTCACGCAGGGGGGCACGGGATGAGGTGCCTTCGCCAAA
GGTCATATCGTTGTGGCTGCCCAGACGGAAACCGGCACGCACATGTTGTGCACTGCCATGCCCGAACTTC
ACATAACCGGCGTTGTCCTTACCGTCATCCAGGGAAAGTCCCTGCCAGGTATATTGCAGTTGTGGCTCCA
GCATCAGGTTGTCAGTGATACTGAAGGGCAGACCGGTTTCCAGTGAGCCCAGCCAGCCCCAGCCCCGGGC
GCGGAAGTCGTTATTGTCCGATGACGCTTTCATGCTGTGGCGGGTTCCCTGTGCCACAATGTCAGCCCAC
AGGCCGGAGGACGTGTGTACCAGATTCAGGTATCCGCCCAGGCTGCCGGCATCATCCCGGACCGTGCCGG
CACGGGAGCCGTCATCATCCTTAACATCAACGGAAGAATGGCCAGCAGCACCATATACCCCCGCGGTCAC
AGACATACCGGCAACCTCTGTTCTCATCAGGTCACCCTCCAGACGGACGAATCCATAGCTGCCGCTGCTT
TCCGGCGTGGCCCCACGGGCAATACCGCCATTGTTATCGTGACCGAGATGACCGCCCTGAATGCTGAGAC
GGACGCTGTTGTTTTCACCATTTACACCGGTCTGATGGCTGCGGGAGCCTGCCACAATCCGGTCATAGTC
CATTGCCTGTGTCAGCATGGAGGCATACAGGGGGACTTCTGCACGATAAGCATTTTCACTGCGCAGATAC
CAGCTCTCATCACTGTCCCGGTTGAGGGAGTAGTTAAAGGCACCGGCTTGCAGCCTGTTCCCCTGGACAA
AGGCCCCTTCCTCCGTGGTGGCACCGTTAATGGCTTCCACCACCTGAATACCCTTACCGCTGGTCGCCAG
CCCCGACGCACTGTTGCCGGCGTTCACCAGGTTCAGGATGGTTTTTCCGGTTGCCCTGCCGCCGTCAATG
ACCAGTCTGTCAGCATTGTTCTGTGCCATATCCGGGCGTACACGCAGGCTGATGGTGCCATTCTGTCCGT
TCAGGTTTTTCACTTTCAGGGTTGCCGGTACGAACTTCCCTGTGCGGGTGGAGGTGAAATGAATCTGTCC
GGCATGGCTGAGGTCATCCACCACCGACTGCACCGTGGCGTTATCGGGGATATTCCAGGTGGCACCGGAG
GCGAGAGTGACATTCGTGGGGTCAATGGCACCGTTCAGCACAGTGCTGCCGGTCAGCTTCAGGGCTGTAC
CGCGCTGAGCAATGACATCCGTGGTGACGGTACTGTCGTTCAGCGTCAGCGTGCCTTCATTCAGGTTGAC
GGCTTTCTGGGTGAGTGTGGTGTTGCTGACAGTGAGTGTGCCACTTCCTGATTTTTCCACGCTGCCGTTA
CCGGTGAGAGAGCCTCCTTGCAGGAGTGCATCGCCTTCACGGATGGTCAGGGTATCGTTGTTCACCGTCT
TCCCGGAAAGGGTAAGTATGGCGCCGTTATTCAGCGTGGTGGTGCCCGCCAGTGTGCCGCCCCTGGCGGT
GAACAGTCCGCCATTTACCGTGGTATCCGTGGCCGTATCACCGGCGTTCAGCGTGAATGAACTGCCTTTT
TCCAGCATCAGGGCATCCGCCTGACCGCCTCCGATACTGAATGCCTTTCCGTCGCTCCGGGTACCACTGA
CAGCGGCACCGGAATCGGCCAGCAGTACACCGCCATTTCCCATGGATACGGTGGTGGCGGTGCCACCGTT
GCGGACATCCAGCGTTCCGCCATCATCCACGCGGGTATTAGTGGCTGTGTGTCCGGTCAGCACATCCAGG
CGTCCGCCATTTTCCAGTACGACATTATCAGCTTTACCCTCCACAACAGAGAATGCTCCCAGGCGGTTTA
TGCCGGTAACGGTTGCAGCCGTACTGGTAACCAGTGCGCCGCCCTGCTTCAGGGTGACATTCGTGGCTGT
ACCACCGGCGTCCACTTGCAGTCTGCCCTTCTGATTAACGGTGGTATTCCCGGCCACACCCCCGTTTTTG
ACAATCTGCCAGCCGTCACTGTTCACAACAGTGTCAGACGCTGTACCGCCGTTGTGCACATACTGGTATC
CCCCATTCAGCGTGGTATCCAGTGCGTGACCATGTACAGTCTGGTCGCCGCCGGCATAAACCACAGTGGT
ATTTGCCGTTCCTTCAGCTCTCACAATCTGGCGACCGTTTTTATTGATGGTTGTGCGTACGGCATCCCCG
CGAACAAACTGCCCGGTATCACCGTTTTCTGCATCCGGTCCCCCTTCCGCCCCGGTATTAACAACGGTAT
CCGTTGCCACTGTACCGGGCTTGACGACCTGCCAGCCCTTATCATTAATGACGGTTCCTGTGGCTATCGC
CCCCTCATGCATCCACTGTTCGCCACCATTCAGCGTGGTGTTCACAGCCCGTCCCTGAAGGCTCTGTCCG
CCTCCGGCACTGATAACCGTGTCTGAGACACTTCCACCGGGGTTCACTCTCTGAAGACCACCACTGGTGA
CAGTCGTTTTGTTGGCTGTTCCGCCATCCTGTACCCATTGCCCGCCGGTATTGGCCTCGTTATCCGGCCC
ATACTCCAGCCCGGTACTGATGGTCATTCCGTTGGTCGTACCGAAGACAATCTGGTTGTCATGATTTGCC
AGTGTTCCGCCGTTCACGGTTTCTCCCGGGTGCACAACGATGTCAGCAGCCAGCACCGGGAGTGACGTGA
CTGCGGCAAGAGACAGTGCAACCGCCACACCGCCACGTTTACCCCGTGCGCGGGCCAGTTCGGAGGCAAC
CACGAAAGCGCCCGTCATGTGATTCCATACCAGCCTGTAGCAGGTATTCAGATGTCGTTTCATTCTAGTA
GGTTTCCTGTGTGAGGATCCGACCCATTTGCTGTCCACCAGTCATGCTAGCCATATGGCTGCCGCGCGGC
ACCAGGCCGCTGCTGTGATGATGATGATGATGGCTGCTGCCCATGGTATATCTCCTTCTTAAAGTTAAAC
AAAATTATTTCTAGAGCAACCATTATCACCGCCAGAGGTAAAATAGTCAACACGCACGGTGTTACTCTAG
TATATAAACGCAGAAAGGCCCACCCGAAGGTGAGCCAGTGTGACTCTAGTAGAGAGCGTTCACCGACAAA
CAACAGATAAAACGAAAGGCCCAGTCTTTCGACTGAGCCTTTCGTTTTATTTGATGCCTGGCTCTAGTAG
CGATCTACACTAGCACTATCAGCGTTATTAAGCTACTAAAGCGTAGTTTTCGTCGTTTGCAGCGCCAAAC
GTCTCTTCAGGCCACTGACTAGCGATAACTTTCCCCACAACGGAACAACTCTCATTGCATGGGATCATTG
GGTACTGTGGGTTTAGTGGTTGTAAAAACACCTGACCGCTATCCCTGATCAGTTTCTTGAAGGTAAACTC
ATCACCCCCAAGTCTGGCTATGCAGAAATCACCTGGCTCAACAGCCTGCTCAGGGTCAACGAGAATTAAC
ATTCCGTCAGGAAAGCTCGGCTTGGAGCCTGTTGGTGCGGTCATGGAATTACCTTCAACCTCAAGCCAGA
ATGCAGAATCACTGGCTTTTTTGGTTGTGCTTACCCATCTCTCCGCATCACCTTTGGTAAAGGTTCTAAG
CTCAGGTGAGAACATCCCTGCCTGAACATGAGAAAAAACAGGGTACTCATACTCACTTCTAAGTGACGGC
TGCAT
[261 nt withheld, positions 4136-4396]
TTTCTTTTTTGTGCTCATCTAGTATTTCTCCTCTTTTCTAGACTCCGTTGTGATGACGCATTGGTACGCG
GTATCGGGAGGTTCGAAAATTTCGAGCGATATCTTAAGGGGGGTGCCTTACGTAGAACCCCGTAGGTCAT
GCCCGAGGCCGGTCCTGGATGGCGCGGCGGATACGCTTGAGCAGGTTTTCGTCGAGAAGCGGCTTCAAAA
CCACGTCTTTTACGCCGGCCTCGGCGGCCCGGGTCGAGATGTTTTCGTCCGGATAGCCGGTGATCAGGAT
CACGGGCGTAGATCTCGATCCTCTACGCCGGACGCATCGTGGCCGGCATCACCGGCGCCACAGGTGCGGT
TGCTGGCGCCTATATCGCCGACATCACCGATGGGGAAGATCGGGCTCGCCACTTCGGGCTCATGAGCGCT
TGTTTCGGCGTGGGTATGGTGGCAGGCCCCGTGGCCGGGGGACTGTTGGGCGCCATCTCCTTGCATGCAC
CATTCCTTGCGGCGGCGGTGCTCAACGGCCTCAACCTACTACTGGGCTGCTTCCTAATGCAGGAGTCGCA
TAAGGGAGAGCGTCGAGATCCCGGACACCATCGAATGGTGCAAAACCTTTCGCGGTATGGCATGATAGCG
CCCGGAAGAGAGTCAATTGAGGGTGGTGAATGTGGCTAGTTTTCAATCATTTGGGATACCAGGACAGCTG
GAAGTCATCAAAAAAGCACTTGATCACGTGCGAGTCGGTGTGGTAATTACAGATCCCGCACTTGAAGATA
ATCCTATTGTCTACGTAAATCAAGGCTTTGTTCAAATGACCGGCTACGAGACCGAGGAAATTTTAGGAAA
GAACTGTCGCTTCTTACAGGGGAAACACACAGATCCTGCAGAAGTGGACAACATCAGAACCGCTTTACAA
AATAAAGAACCGGTCACCGTTCAGATCCAAAACTACAAAAAAGACGGAACGATGTTCTGGAATGAATTAA
ATATTGATCCAATGGAAATAGAGGATAAAACGTATTTTGTCGGAATTCAGAATGATATCACCGAGCACCA
GCAGACCCAGGCGCGCCTCCAGGAACTGCAATCCGAGCTCGTCCACGTCTCCAGGCTGAGCGCCATGGGC
GAAATGGCGTCCGCGCTCGCGCACGAGCTCAACCAGCCGCTGGCGGCGATCAGCAACTACATGAAGGGCT
CGCGGCGGCTGCTTGCCGGCAGCAGTGATCCGAACACACCGAAGGTCGAAAGCGCCCTGGACCGCGCCGC
CGAGCAGGCGCTGCGCGCCGGCCAGATCATCCGGCGCCTGCGCGACTTCGTTGCCCGCGGCGAATCGGAG
AAGCGGGTCGAGAGTCTCTCCAAGCTGATCGAGGAGGCCGGCGCGCTCGGGCTTGCCGGCGCGCGCGAGC
AGAACGTGCAGCTCCGCTTCAGTCTCGATCCGGGCGCCGATCTCGTTCTCGCCGACCGGGTGCAGATCCA
GCAGGTCCTGGTCAACCTGTTCCGCAACGCGCTGGAAGCGATGGCTCAGTCGCAGCGACGCGAGCTCGTC
GTCACCAACACCCCCGCCGCCGACGACATGATCGAGGTCGAAGTGTCCGACACCGGCAGCGGTTTCCAGG
ACGACGTCATTCCGAACCTGTTTCAGACTTTCTTCACCACCAAGGACACCGGCATGGGCGTGGGACTGTC
CATCAGCCGCTCGATCATCGAAGCTCACGGCGGGCGCATGTGGGCCGAGAGCAACGCATCGGGCGGGGCG
ACCTTCCGCTTCACCCTCCCGGCAGCCGACGAGATGATAGGAGGTCTAGCATGACGACCAAGGGACATAT
CTACGTCATCGACGACGACGCGGCGATGCGGGATTCGCTGAATTTCCTGCTGGATTCTGCCGGCTTCGGC
GTCACGCTGTTTGACGACGCGCAAGCCTTTCTCGACGCCCTGCCGGGTCTCTCCTTCGGCTGCGTCGTCT
CCGACGTGCGCATGCCGGGCCTTGACGGCATCGAGCTGTTGAAGCGGATGAAGGCGCAGCAAAGCCCCTT
TCCGATCCTCATCATGACCGGTCACGGCGACGTGCCGCTCGCGGTCGAGGCGATGAAGTTAGGGGCGGTG
GACTTTCTGGAAAAGCCTTTCGAGGACGACCGCCTCACCGCCATGATCGAATCGGCGATCCGCCAGGCCG
AGCCGGCCGCCAAGAGCGAGGCCGTCGCGCAGGATATCGCCGCCCGCGTCGCCTCGTTGAGCCCCAGGGA
GCGCCAGGTCATGGAAGGGCTGATCGCCGGCCTTTCCAACAAGCTGATCGCCCGCGAGTACGACATCAGC
CCGCGCACCATCGAGGTGTATCGGGCCAACGTCATGACCAAGATGCAGGCCAACAGCCTTTCGGAGCTGG
TTCGCCTCGCGATGCGCGCCGGCATGCTCAACGATTGACAATTGATGTAAGTTAGCTCACTCATTAGGCA
CCGGGATCTCGACCGATGCCCTTGAGAGCCTTCAACCCAGTCAGCTCCTTCCGGTGGGCGCGGGGCATGA
CTATCGTCGCCGCACTTATGACTGTCTTCTTTATCATGCAACTCGTAGGACAGGTGCCGGCAGCGCTCTG
GGTCATTTTCGGCGAGGACCGCTTTCGCTGGAGCGCGACGATGATCGGCCTGTCGCTTGCGGTATTCGGA
ATCTTGCACGCCCTCGCTCAAGCCTTCGTCACTGGTCCCGCCACCAAACGTTTCGGCGAGAAGCAGGCCA
TTATCGCCGGCATGGCGGCCCCACGGGTGCGCATGATCGTGCTCCTGTCGTTGAGGACCCGGCTAGGCTG
GCGGGGTTGCCTTACTGGTTAGCAGAATGAATCACCGATACGCGAGCGAACGTGAAGCGACTGCTGCTGC
AAAACGTCTGCGACCTGAGCAACAACATGAATGGTCTTCGGTTTCCGTGTTTCGTAAAGTCTGGAAACGC
GGAAGTCAGCGCCCTGCACCATTATGTTCCGGATCTGCATCGCAGGATGCTGCTGGCTACCCTGTGGAAC
ACCTACATCTGTATTAACGAAGCGCTGGCATTGACCCTGAGTGATTTTTCTCTGGTCCCGCCGCATCCAT
ACCGCCAGTTGTTTACCCTCACAACGTTCCAGTAACCGGGCATGTTCATCATCAGTAACCCGTATCGTGA
GCATCCTCTCTCGTTTCATCGGTATCATTACCCCCATGAACAGAAATCCCCCTTACACGGAGGCATCAGT
GACCAAACAGGAAAAAACCGCCCTTAACATGGCCCGCTTTATCAGAAGCCAGACATTAACGCTTCTGGAG
AAACTCAACGAGCTGGACGCGGATGAACAGGCAGACATCTGTGAATCGCTTCACGACCACGCTGATGAGC
TTTACCGCAGCTGCCTCGCGCGTTTCGGTGATGACGGTGAAAACCTCTGACACATGCAGCTCCCGGAGAC
GGTCACAGCTTGTCTGTAAGCGGATGCCGGGAGCAGACAAGCCCGTCAGGGCGCGTCAGCGGGTGTTGGC
GGGTGTCGGGGCGCAGCCATGACCCAGTCACGTAGCGATAGCGGAGTGTATACTGGCTTAACTATGCGGC
ATCAGAGCAGATTGTACTGAGAGTGCACCATTGCGGTGTGAAATACCGCACAGATGCGTAAGGAGAAAAT
ACCGCATCAGGCGCTCTTCCGCTTCCTCGCTCACTGACTCGCTGCGCTCGGTCGTTCGGCTGCGGCGAGC
GGTATCAGCTCACTCAAAGGCGGTAATACGGTTATCCACAGAATCAGGGGATAACGCAGGAAAGAACATG
TGAGCAAAAGGCCAGCAAAAGGCCAGGAACCGTAAAAAGGCCGCGTTGCTGGCGTTTTTCCATAGGCTCC
GCCCCCCTGACGAGCATCACAAAAATCGACGCTCAAGTCAGAGGTGGCGAAACCCGACAGGACTATAAAG
ATACCAGGCGTTTCCCCCTGGAAGCTCCCTCGTGCGCTCTCCTGTTCCGACCCTGCCGCTTACCGGATAC
CTGTCCGCCTTTCTCCCTTCGGGAAGCGTGGCGCTTTCTCATAGCTCACGCTGTAGGTATCTCAGTTCGG
TGTAGGTCGTTCGCTCCAAGCTGGGCTGTGTGCACGAACCCCCCGTTCAGCCCGACCGCTGCGCCTTATC
CGGTAACTATCGTCTTGAGTCCAACCCGGTAAGACACGACTTATCGCCACTGGCAGCAGCCACTGGTAAC
AGGATTAGCAGAGCGAGGTATGTAGGCGGTGCTACAGAGTTCTTGAAGTGGTGGCCTAACTACGGCTACA
CTAGAAGGACAGTATTTGGTATCTGCGCTCTGCTGAAGCCAGTTACCTTCGGAAAAAGAGTTGGTAGCTC
TTGATCCGGCAAACAAACCACCGCTGGTAGCGGTGGTTTTTTTGTTTGCAAGCAGCAGATTACGCGCAGA
AAAAAAGGATCTCAAGAAGATCCTTTGATCTTTTCTACGGGGTCTGACGCTCAGTGGAACGAAAACTCAC
GTTAAGGGATTTTGGTCATGAACAATAAAACCGCAAGCGAACCGGAATTGCCAGCTGGGGCGCCCTCTGG
TAAGGTTGGGAAGCCCTGCAAAGTAAACTGGATGGCTTTCTTGCCGCCAAGGATCTGATGGCGCAGGGGA
TCAAGATCTGATCAAGAGACAGGATGAGGATCGTTTCGTATGAGGGAAGCGGTGATCGCCGAAGTATCGA
CTCAACTATCAGAGGTAGTTGGCGTCATCGAGCGCCATCTCGAACCGACGTTGCTGGCCGTACATTTGTA
CGGCTCCGCAGTGGATGGCGGCCTGAAGCCACACAGTGATATTGATTTGCTGGTTACGGTGACCGTAAGG
CTTGATGAAACAACGCGGCGAGCTTTGATCAACGACCTTTTGGAAACTTCGGCTTCCCCTGGAGAGAGCG
AGATTCTCCGCGCTGTAGAAGTCACCATTGTTGTGCACGACGACATCATTCCGTGGCGTTATCCAGCTAA
GCGCGAACTGCAATTTGGAGAATGGCAGCGCAATGACATTCTTGCAGGTATCTTCGAGCCAGCCACGATC
GACATTGATCTGGCTATCTTGCTGACAAAAGCAAGAGAACATAGCGTTGCCTTGGTAGGTCCAGCGGCGG
AGGAACTCTTTGATCCGGTTCCTGAACAGGATCTATTTGAGGCGCTAAATGAAACCTTAACGCTATGGAA
CTCGCCGCCCGACTGGGCTGGCGATGAGCGAAATGTAGTGCTTACGTTGTCCCGCATTTGGTACAGCGCA
GTAACCGGCAAAATCGCGCCGAAGGATGTCGCTGCCGACTGGGCAATGGAGCGCCTGCCGGCCCAGTATC
AGCCCGTCATACTTGAAGCTAGACAGGCTTATCTTGGACAAGAAGAAGATCGCTTGGCCTCGCGCGCAGA
TCAGTTGGAAGAATTTGTCCACTACGTGAAAGGCGAGATCACCAAGGTAGTCGGCAAATAAGAGCTCGCT
TGGACTCCTGTTGATAGATCCAGTAATGACCTCAGAACTCCATCTGGATTTGTTCAGAACGCTCGGTTGC
CGCCGGGCGTTTTTTATTGGTGAGAATCCAAGCAGTGCCACCTGAAATTGTAAACGTTAATATTTTGTTA
AAATTCGCGTTAAATTTTTGTTAAATCAGCTCATTTTTTAACCAATAGACCGAAATCGGCAAAATCCCTT
ATAAATCAAAAGAATAGACCGAGATAGGGT
[37 nt withheld, positions 10097-10133]
AAAGAACGTGGACTCCAACGTCAAAGG
[49 nt withheld, positions 10161-10209]
T
[91 nt withheld, positions 10211-10301]
G
[124 nt withheld, positions 10303-10426]
CCCATTCGCCA
